Addgene plasmid #157076: pD649-HAsp-MPZL1-COMP5AP-AviTag-9xHis
Purpose: Mammalian expression of cell-surface protein extracellular domain fused to COMP5AP-AviTag-9xHis. Protein is secreted from cells.
Depositing lab: Chris Garcia. Depositing organization: Stanford University. Publication: A Human IgSF Cell-Surface Interactome Reveals a Complex Network of Protein-Protein Interactions. Wojtowicz WM, Vielmetter J, Fernandes RA, Siepe DH, Eastman CL, Chisholm GB, Cox S, Klock H, Anderson PW, Rue SM, Miller JJ, Glaser SM, Bragstad ML, Vance J, Lam AW, Lesley SA, Zinn K, Garcia KC. Cell. 2020 Aug 20;182(4):1027-1043.e17. doi: 10.1016/j.cell.2020.07.025. PubMed 32822567.
Backbone
  Vector backbone: pD649
  Backbone size w/o insert (bp): 7153
  Vector type: Mammalian Expression
Growth in bacteria
  Bacterial resistance: Ampicillin, 100 μg/mL
  Growth temperature: 37°C
  Growth strain: DH5alpha
  Copy number: High Copy
Gene/Insert
  Gene/Insert name: MPZL1
  Species: H. sapiens (human)
  Insert size (bp): 381
  Entrez Gene: MPZL1 (a.k.a. PZR, PZRa, PZRb, PZR1b, MPZL1b, FLJ21047)
  Promoter: CMV/SP6
  Tag / fusion protein: COMP5AP-AviTag-9xHis (C terminal on backbone)
  Cloning method: Restriction Enzyme; 5′ cloning site GCGGCCGC (not destroyed); 3′ cloning site GGCGCGCC (not destroyed)
  Sequencing primers: 5′ ATTTAGGTGACACTATAG; 3′ CGTCGCACTCCATCACGGTG
Resource information
  A portion of this plasmid was derived from a plasmid made by: synthesis by ThermoFisher
Terms and licenses: Academic/Nonprofit Terms; Industry Terms: Not Available to Industry
Depositor comments: Some plasmids in this collection may have an IS4-like element ISVsa5 family transposase upstream of the CMV promoter.
How to cite: pD649-HAsp-MPZL1-COMP5AP-AviTag-9xHis was a gift from Chris Garcia (Addgene plasmid # 157076 ; http://n2t.net/addgene:157076 ; RRID:Addgene_157076)
