[The description below was written by a language model from this plasmid's Addgene catalogue record and pLannotate feature annotations shown in this document.]
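Description:
pD649-HAsp-MPZL1-COMP5AP-AviTag-9xHis is a mammalian expression plasmid of about 7.5 kb, built on the pD649 backbone, that produces a secreted, tagged form of the extracellular domain of human MPZL1 (also known as PZR). It is propagated in E. coli as a high-copy plasmid through a ColE1/pUC-type origin and selected with ampicillin via a complete β-lactamase gene. A separate SV40 early promoter/EM7 cassette drives a puromycin N-acetyltransferase coding region ending in an SV40 poly(A) signal, which could support selection in mammalian cells, although the record does not describe that use. Small annotated fragments of KanR, lacZα, ble and the f1 origin appear to be non-functional remnants. The depositor notes that some plasmids in this collection may carry an IS4-like transposase element upstream of the CMV promoter; none is annotated here.

Expression is driven by the CMV immediate-early enhancer and promoter, followed by a fragment of CMV intron A and an SP6 promoter that also serves as a sequencing primer site. The open reading frame begins with a signal peptide ("HAsp" in the name; annotated as a partial match to an immunoglobulin heavy-chain signal sequence). The 381 bp MPZL1 ectodomain follows, cloned between retained NotI and AscI sites. Downstream, the backbone supplies the COMP5AP module: the coiled-coil pentamerisation region of rat cartilage oligomeric matrix protein fused to human placental alkaline phosphatase. An AviTag for enzymatic biotinylation, a polyhistidine tag (9xHis by name, annotated as 8xHis) and a bGH poly(A) signal complete the cassette. The result is a secreted pentameric protein with an enzymatic reporter, suited to high-avidity detection of weak receptor–ligand binding. The associated publication indicates it belongs to a collection used to map the human IgSF cell-surface interactome.
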