Features (pLannotate 1.2.2; 24 found; start..end, strand, type, name):
    119..143     -  CDS            KanR (fragment): aminoglycoside phosphotransferase; aph(3')-Ia; confers resistance to kanamycin
    254..842     +  rep_origin     ori: high-copy-number ColE1/pMB1/pBR322/pUC origin of replication
   1067..1084    +  terminator     rrnB T2 terminator (fragment): transcription terminator T2 from the E. coli rrnB gene
   1109..1128    -  CDS            lacZα (fragment): LacZα fragment of β-galactosidase; lacZ fragment
   1584..1600    +  protein_bind   lac operator: The lac repressor binds to the lac operator to inhibit transcription in E. coli. This inhibition can be relieved by adding lactose or isopropyl-β-D-thiogalactopyranoside (IPTG). lac repressor encoded by lacI
   1843..2146    +  enhancer       CMV enhancer: human cytomegalovirus immediate early enhancer
   2147..2350    +  promoter       CMV promoter: human cytomegalovirus (CMV) immediate early promoter
   2486..2529    +  intron         CMV intron (fragment): modified intron A from human cytomegalovirus
   2581..2599    +  promoter       SP6 promoter: promoter for bacteriophage SP6 RNA polymerase
   2603..2640    +  CDS            IgH signal sequence (fragment): signal sequence from the mouse immunoglobulin heavy chain variable region
   2740..3129    +  CDS            MPZL1 (fragment): MPZL1_HUMAN - Also known as PZR From Homo sapiens (Human).
   3226..3405    +  CDS            Comp (fragment): COMP_RAT - Experimental evidence at protein level: Swiss-Prot protein existence level 1. May play a role in the structural integrity of cartilage via its interaction with other extracellular matrix proteins such as the collagens and fibronectin. Can mediate the interaction of chondrocytes with the cartilage extracellular matrix through interaction with cell surface integrin receptors. Could play a role in the pathogenesis of osteoarthritis. Potent suppressor of apoptosis in both primary chondrocytes and transformed cells. Suppresses apoptosis by blocking the activation of caspase-3 and by indu
   3393..4845    +  CDS            SEAP (fragment): secreted alkaline phosphatase from human placenta The natural enzyme has a C-terminal transmembrane sequence that is replaced by a GPI anchor.
   4870..4911    +  CDS            AviTag™ (fragment): peptide tag that allows for enzymatic biotinylation
   4915..4938    +  CDS            8xHis: 8xHis affinity tag
   5084..5195    +  polyA_signal   bGH poly(A) signal: bovine growth hormone polyadenylation signal
   5196..5304    +  rep_origin     f1 ori (fragment): f1 bacteriophage origin of replication; arrow indicates direction of (+) strand synthesis
   5318..5647    +  promoter       SV40 promoter: SV40 enhancer and early promoter
   5695..5742    +  promoter       EM7 promoter: synthetic bacterial promoter&nbsp
   5761..6360    +  CDS            PuroR (fragment): puromycin N-acetyltransferase; pac from Streptomyces; confers resistance to puromycin
   6370..6495    +  CDS            ble (fragment): BLE_KLEPN - Experimental evidence at protein level: Swiss-Prot protein existence level 1. Binding protein with a strong affinity to the bleomycin family of antibiotics. Binds to CL990; an antimitotic-antibiotic compound. From Klebsiella pneumoniae.
   6490..6611    +  polyA_signal   SV40 poly(A) signal: SV40 polyadenylation signal
   6664..7524    -  CDS            AmpR: β-lactamase; bla; confers resistance to ampicillin, carbenicillin, and related antibiotics
   7527..89      -  promoter       AmpR promoter (fragment) (across the origin): bla
>Addgene plasmid #157076 | pD649-HAsp-MPZL1-COMP5AP-AviTag-9xHis | depositor full sequence | sequence record 303261 | Full Sequence
TTTCAATATTATTGAAGCATTTATCAGGGTTATTGTCTCATGAGCGGATACATATTTGAATGTATTTAGA
AAAATAAACAAATAGGGGTCAGTGTTACAACCAATTAACCAATTCTGAACATTATCGCGAGCCCATTTAT
ACCTGAATATGGCTCATAACACCCCTTGCTCATGACCAAAATCCCTTAACGTGAGTTACGCGCGCGTCGT
TCCACTGAGCGTCAGACCCCGTAGAAAAGATCAAAGGATCTTCTTGAGATCCTTTTTTTCTGCGCGTAAT
CTGCTGCTTGCAAACAAAAAAACCACCGCTACCAGCGGTGGTTTGTTTGCCGGATCAAGAGCTACCAACT
CTTTTTCCGAAGGTAACTGGCTTCAGCAGAGCGCAGATACCAAATACTGTTCTTCTAGTGTAGCCGTAGT
TAGCCCACCACTTCAAGAACTCTGTAGCACCGCCTACATACCTCGCTCTGCTAATCCTGTTACCAGTGGC
TGCTGCCAGTGGCGATAAGTCGTGTCTTACCGGGTTGGACTCAAGACGATAGTTACCGGATAAGGCGCAG
CGGTCGGGCTGAACGGGGGGTTCGTGCACACAGCCCAGCTTGGAGCGAACGACCTACACCGAACTGAGAT
ACCTACAGCGTGAGCTATGAGAAAGCGCCACGCTTCCCGAAGGGAGAAAGGCGGACAGGTATCCGGTAAG
CGGCAGGGTCGGAACAGGAGAGCGCACGAGGGAGCTTCCAGGGGGAAACGCCTGGTATCTTTATAGTCCT
GTCGGGTTTCGCCACCTCTGACTTGAGCGTCGATTTTTGTGATGCTCGTCAGGGGGGCGGAGCCTATGGA
AAAACGCCAGCAACGCGGCCTTTTTACGGTTCCTGGCCTTTTGCTGGCCTTTTGCTCACATGTTCTTTCC
TGCGTTATCCCCTGATTCTGTGGATAACCGTATTACCGCCTTTGAGTGAGCTGATACCGCTCGCCGCAGC
CGAACGACCGAGCGCAGCGAGTCAGTGAGCGAGGAAGCGGAAGGCGAGAGTAGGGAACTGCCAGGCATCA
AACTAAGCAGAAGGCCCCTGACGGATGGCCTTTTTGCGTTTCTACAAACTCTTTCTGTGTTGTAAAACGA
CGGCCAGTCTTAAGCTCGGGCCCCCTGGGCGGTTCTGATAACGAGTAATCGTTAATCCGCAAATAACGTA
AAAACCCGCTTCGGCGGGTTTTTTTATGGGGGGAGTTTAGGGAAAGAGCATTTGTCAGAATATTTAAGGG
CGCCTGTCACTTTGCTTGATATATGAGAATTATTTAACCTTATAAATGAGAAAAAAGCAACGCACTTTAA
ATAAGATACGTTGCTTTTTCGATTGATGAACACCTATAATTAAACTATTCATCTATTATTTATGATTTTT
TGTATATACAATATTTCTAGTTTGTTAAAGAGAATTAAGAAAATAAATCTCGAAAATAATAAAGGGAAAA
TCAGTTTTTGATATCAAAATTATACATGTCAACGATAATACAAAATATAATACAAACTATAAGATGTTAT
CAGTATTTATTATCATTTAGAATAAATTTTGTGTCGCCCTTAATTGTGAGCGGATAACAATTACGAGCTT
CATGCACAGTGGCGTTGACTCAATATTGGCCATTAGCCATATTATTCATTGGTTATATAGCATAAATCAA
TATTGGCTATTGGCCATTGCATACGTTGTATCTATATCATAATATGTACATTTATATTGGCTCATGTCCA
ATATGACCGCCATGTTGGCATTGATTATTGACTAGTTATTAATAGTAATCAATTACGGGGTCATTAGTTC
ATAGCCCATATATGGAGTTCCGCGTTACATAACTTACGGTAAATGGCCCGCCTGGCTGACCGCCCAACGA
CCCCCGCCCATTGACGTCAATAATGACGTATGTTCCCATAGTAACGCCAATAGGGACTTTCCATTGACGT
CAATGGGTGGAGTATTTACGGTAAACTGCCCACTTGGCAGTACATCAAGTGTATCATATGCCAAGTACGC
CCCCTATTGACGTCAATGACGGTAAATGGCCCGCCTGGCATTATGCCCAGTACATGACCTTATGGGACTT
TCCTACTTGGCAGTACATCTACGTATTAGTCATCGCTATTACCATGGTGATGCGGTTTTGGCAGTACATC
AATGGGCGTGGATAGCGGTTTGACTCACGGGGATTTCCAAGTCTCCACCCCATTGACGTCAATGGGAGTT
TGTTTTGGCACCAAAATCAACGGGACTTTCCAAAATGTCGTAACAACTCCGCCCCATTGACGCAAATGGG
CGGTAGGCGTGTACGGTGGGAGGTCTATATAAGCAGAGCTCGTTTAGTGAACCGTCAGATCGCCTGGAGA
CGCCATCCACGCTGTTTTGACCTCCATAGAAGACACCGGGACCGATCCAGCCTCCGCGGCCGGGAACGGT
GCATTGGAACGCGGATTCCCCGTGCCAAGAGTGACGTAAGTACCGCCTATAGAGTCTATAGGCCCACCCC
CTTGGCTTCGTTAGAACGCGGCTACAATTAATACATAACCTTATGTATCATACACATACGATTTAGGTGA
CACTATAGAATAACATCCACTTTGCCTTTCTCTCCACAGGTGTCCACTCCCAGGTCCAACTGCACCTCGG
TTCTATCGAAAACGCGCCTGCTAGCGCCACCATGAAGACCATCATTGCCCTGAGCTACATCTTCTGCCTG
GTGTTCGCTGCGGCCGCCTCTGCTCTGGAAGTGTACACCCCTAAAGAAATCTTCGTGGCCAACGGCACCC
AGGGCAAGCTGACCTGCAAGTTTAAGAGCACCAGCACCACAGGCGGCCTGACCTCTGTGTCTTGGTCTTT
TCAGCCTGAGGGCGCCGATACAACCGTCAGCTTCTTTCACTACAGCCAGGGCCAAGTGTACCTGGGCAAC
TACCCTCCATTCAAGGACAGAATCAGCTGGGCTGGCGACCTGGACAAGAAGGACGCCAGCATCAACATCG
AGAACATGCAGTTCATCCACAACGGGACCTACATCTGCGACGTGAAGAACCCTCCTGACATCGTGGTGCA
GCCTGGCCACATCAGACTGTACGTGGTGGAAAAAGAGAACCTGCCTGTTGGCGCGCCGGAAGATCAAGTT
GATCCAAGATTGATTGATGGCAAGGGCGGATCTCTGGAGGTGCTGTTCCAGGGACCAGGCGGAAGCGGCA
ATCCCGGCGGCGATCTGGCCCCCCAGATGCTGCGCGAGCTGCAGGAGACCAATGCCGCCCTGCAGGACGT
GCGCGAGCTGCTGCGCCACCGCGTGAAGGAGATCACCTTCCTGAAGAACACCGTGATGGAGTGCGACGCC
TGCGGTATGCAGCCCTCTAGAGGCTCCGGCTCCATCATCCCAGTTGAGGAGGAGAACCCGGACTTCTGGA
ACCGCGAGGCAGCCGAGGCCCTGGGTGCCGCCAAGAAGCTGCAGCCTGCACAGACAGCCGCCAAGAACCT
CATCATCTTCCTGGGCGATGGGATGGGGGTGTCTACGGTGACAGCTGCCAGGATCCTAAAAGGGCAGAAG
AAGGACAAACTGGGGCCTGAGATACCCCTGGCCATGGACCGCTTCCCATATGTGGCTCTGTCCAAGACAT
ACAATGTAGACAAACATGTGCCAGACAGTGGAGCCACAGCCACGGCCTACCTGTGCGGGGTCAAGGGCAA
CTTCCAGACCATTGGCTTGAGTGCAGCCGCCCGCTTTAACCAGTGCAACACGACACGCGGCAACGAGGTC
ATCTCCGTGATGAATCGGGCCAAGAAAGCAGGGAAGTCAGTGGGAGTGGTAACCACCACACGAGTGCAGC
ACGCCTCGCCAGCCGGCACCTACGCCCACACGGTGAACCGCAACTGGTACTCGGACGCCGACGTGCCTGC
CTCGGCCCGCCAGGAGGGGTGCCAGGACATCGCTACGCAGCTCATCTCCAACATGGACATTGACGTGATC
CTAGGTGGAGGCCGAAAGTACATGTTTCGCATGGGAACCCCAGACCCTGAGTACCCAGATGACTACAGCC
AAGGTGGGACCAGGCTGGACGGGAAGAATCTGGTGCAGGAATGGCTGGCGAAGCGCCAGGGTGCCCGGTA
TGTGTGGAACCGCACTGAGCTCATGCAGGCTTCCCTGGACCCGTCTGTGACCCATCTCATGGGTCTCTTT
GAGCCTGGAGACATGAAATACGAGATCCACCGAGACTCCACACTGGACCCCTCCCTGATGGAGATGACAG
AGGCTGCCCTGCGCCTGCTGAGCAGGAACCCCCGCGGCTTCTTCCTCTTCGTGGAGGGTGGTCGCATCGA
CCATGGTCATCATGAAAGCAGGGCTTACCGGGCACTGACTGAGACGATCATGTTCGACGACGCCATTGAG
AGGGCGGGCCAGCTCACCAGCGAGGAGGACACGCTGAGCCTCGTCACTGCCGACCACTCCCACGTCTTCT
CCTTCGGAGGCTACCCCCTGCGAGGGAGCTCCATCTTCGGGCTGGCCCCTGGCAAGGCCCGGGACAGGAA
GGCCTACACGGTCCTCCTATACGGAAACGGTCCAGGCTATGTGCTCAAGGACGGCGCCCGGCCGGATGTT
ACCGAGAGCGAGAGCGGGAGCCCCGAGTATCGGCAGCAGTCAGCAGTGCCCCTGGACGAAGAGACCCACG
CAGGCGAGGACGTGGCGGTGTTCGCGCGCGGCCCGCAGGCGCACCTGGTTCACGGCGTGCAGGAGCAGAC
CTTCATAGCGCACGTCATGGCCTTCGCCGCCTGCCTGGAGCCCTACACCGCCTGCGACCTGGCGCCCCCC
GCCGGCACCACCGACGCCGCGCACCCGGGTGGCGGAGGACTGAACGACATCTTCGAGGCTCAGAAAATCG
AATGGCACGAACATCACCATCACCATCACCATCACCATTAAGGCCGGCCTGTAGTCACTGGCACAACGCG
TTACCCGGTAAGCCAATCGGGTATACACGGTCGTCATACTGCAGACAGGGTTCTTCTACTTTGCAAGATA
GTCTTGAGTAGTAAAATAAATAGATAGAGAAAATCAGCCTCGACTGTGCCTTCTAGTTGCCAGCCATCTG
TTGTTTGCCCCTCCCCCGTGCCTTCCTTGACCCTGGAAGGTGCCACTCCCACTGTCCTTTCCTAATAAAA
TGAGGAAATTGCATCACAACACTCAACCCTATCTCGGTCTATTCTTTTGATTTATAAGGGATTTTGCCGA
TTTCGGCCTATTGGTTAAAAAATGAGCTGATTTAACAAAAATTTAACGCGAATTAATTCTGTGGAATGTG
TGTCAGTTAGGGTGTGGAAAGTCCCCAGGCTCCCCAGCAGGCAGAAGTATGCAAAGCATGCATCTCAATT
AGTCAGCAACCAGGTGTGGAAAGTCCCCAGGCTCCCCAGCAGGCAGAAGTATGCAAAGCATGCATCTCAA
TTAGTCAGCAACCATAGTCCCGCCCCTAACTCCGCCCATCCCGCCCCTAACTCCGCCCAGTTCCGCCCAT
TCTCCGCCCCATGGCTGACTAATTTTTTTTATTTATGCAGAGGCCGAGGCCGCCTCTGCCTCTGAGCTAT
TCCAGAAGTAGTGAGGAGGCTTTTTTGGAGGCCTAGGCTTTTGCAAAAAGCTCCCGGGAGCTTGTATATC
CATTTTCGGATCTGATCAGCACGTGTTGACAATTAATCATCGGCATAGTATATCGGCATAGTATAATACG
ACAAGGTGAGGAACTAAACCATGACCGAGTACAAGCCCACGGTGCGCCTCGCCACCCGCGACGACGTCCC
CAGGGCCGTACGCACCCTCGCCGCCGCGTTCGCCGACTACCCCGCCACGCGCCACACCGTCGATCCGGAC
CGCCACATCGAGCGGGTCACCGAGCTGCAAGAACTCTTCCTCACGCGCGTCGGGCTCGACATCGGCAAGG
TGTGGGTCGCGGACGACGGCGCCGCGGTGGCGGTCTGGACCACGCCGGAGAGCGTCGAAGCGGGGGCGGT
GTTCGCCGAGATCGGCCCGCGCATGGCCGAGTTGAGCGGTTCCCGGCTGGCCGCGCAGCAACAGATGGAA
GGCCTCCTGGCGCCGCACCGGCCCAAGGAGCCCGCGTGGTTCCTGGCCACCGTCGGCGTCTCGCCCGACC
ACCAGGGCAAGGGTCTGGGCAGCGCCGTCGTGCTCCCCGGAGTGGAGGCGGCCGAGCGCGCCGGGGTGCC
CGCCTTCCTGGAGACATCCGCGCCCCGCAACCTCCCCTTCTACGAGCGGCTCGGCTTCACCGTCACCGCC
GACGTCGAGGTGCCCGAAGGACCGCGCACCTGGTGCATGACCCGCAAGCCCGGTGCCTGACACGTGCTAC
GAGATTTCGATTCCACCGCCGCCTTCTATGAAAGGTTGGGCTTCGGAATCGTTTTCCGGGACGCCGGCTG
GATGATCCTCCAGCGCGGGGATCTCATGCTGGAGTTCTTCGCCCACCCCAACTTGTTTATTGCAGCTTAT
AATGGTTACAAATAAAGCAATAGCATCACAAATTTCACAAATAAAGCATTTTTTTCACTGCATTCTAGTT
GTGGTTTGTCCAAACTCATCAATGTATCTTATCATGTCTGTATACCGTCGACCTCTAGCTAGAGCTTGGC
GTAATCATGGTCATTACCAATGCTTAATCAGTGAGGCACCTATCTCAGCGATCTGTCTATTTCGTTCATC
CATAGTTGCCTGACTCCCCGTCGTGTAGATAACTACGATACGGGAGGGCTTACCATCTGGCCCCAGCGCT
GCGATGATACCGCGAGAACCACGCTCACCGGCTCCGGATTTATCAGCAATAAACCAGCCAGCCGGAAGGG
CCGAGCGCAGAAGTGGTCCTGCAACTTTATCCGCCTCCATCCAGTCTATTAATTGTTGCCGGGAAGCTAG
AGTAAGTAGTTCGCCAGTTAATAGTTTGCGCAACGTTGTTGCCATCGCTACAGGCATCGTGGTGTCACGC
TCGTCGTTTGGTATGGCTTCATTCAGCTCCGGTTCCCAACGATCAAGGCGAGTTACATGATCCCCCATGT
TGTGCAAAAAAGCGGTTAGCTCCTTCGGTCCTCCGATCGTTGTCAGAAGTAAGTTGGCCGCAGTGTTATC
ACTCATGGTTATGGCAGCACTGCATAATTCTCTTACTGTCATGCCATCCGTAAGATGCTTTTCTGTGACT
GGTGAGTACTCAACCAAGTCATTCTGAGAATAGTGTATGCGGCGACCGAGTTGCTCTTGCCCGGCGTCAA
TACGGGATAATACCGCGCCACATAGCAGAACTTTAAAAGTGCTCATCATTGGAAAACGTTCTTCGGGGCG
AAAACTCTCAAGGATCTTACCGCTGTTGAGATCCAGTTCGATGTAACCCACTCGTGCACCCAACTGATCT
TCAGCATCTTTTACTTTCACCAGCGTTTCTGGGTGAGCAAAAACAGGAAGGCAAAATGCCGCAAAAAAGG
GAATAAGGGCGACACGGAAATGTTGAATACTCATATTCTTCCTT
