>Addgene plasmid #157076 | pD649-HAsp-MPZL1-COMP5AP-AviTag-9xHis | depositor partial sequence | sequence record 303262 | insert (extracellular domain)
TCTGCTCTGGAAGTGTACACCCCTAAAGAAATCTTCGTGGCCAACGGCACCCAGGGCAAGCTGACCTGCA
AGTTTAAGAGCACCAGCACCACAGGCGGCCTGACCTCTGTGTCTTGGTCTTTTCAGCCTGAGGGCGCCGA
TACAACCGTCAGCTTCTTTCACTACAGCCAGGGCCAAGTGTACCTGGGCAACTACCCTCCATTCAAGGAC
AGAATCAGCTGGGCTGGCGACCTGGACAAGAAGGACGCCAGCATCAACATCGAGAACATGCAGTTCATCC
ACAACGGGACCTACATCTGCGACGTGAAGAACCCTCCTGACATCGTGGTGCAGCCTGGCCACATCAGACT
GTACGTGGTGGAAAAAGAGAACCTGCCTGTT
